>Addgene plasmid #226319 | pJB65 | addgene full sequence | sequence record 449981 | Addgene NGS Result
TACGGTTCCTGGCCTTTTGCTGGCCTTTTGCTCACATGTTCTTTCCTGCGTTATCCCCTGATTCTGTGGA
TAACCGTATTACCGCCTTTGAGTGAGCTGATACCGCTCGCCGCAGCCGAACGACCGAGCGCAGCGAGTCA
GTGAGCGAGGAAGCGGAAGAGCGCCTGATGCGGTATTTTCTCCTTACGCATCTGTGCGGTATTTCACACC
GCAATGGTGCACTCTCAGTACAATCTGCTCTGATGCCGCATAGTTAAGCCAGTATACACTCCGCTATCGC
TACGTGACTGGGTCATGGCTGCGCCCCGACACCCGCCAACACCCGCTGACGCGCCCTGACGGGCTTGTCT
GCTCCCGGCATCCGCTTACAGACAAGCTGTGACCGCCTCCGGGAGCTGCATGTGTCAGAGGTTTTCACCG
TCATCACCGAAACGCGCGAGGCAGCTGCGGTAAAGCTCATCAGCGTGGTCGTGAAGCGATTCACAGATGT
CTGCCTGTTCATCCGCGTCCAGCTCGTTGAGTTTCTCCAGAAGCGTTAATGTCTGGCTTCTGATAAAGCG
GGCCATGTTAAGGGCGGTTTTTTCCTGTTTGGTCACTGATGCCTCCGTGTAAGGGGGATTTCTGTTCATG
GGGGTAATGATACCGATGAAACGAGAGAGGATGCTCACGATACGGGTTACTGATGATGAACATGCCCGGT
TACTGGAACGTTGTGAGGGTAAACAACTGGCGGTATGGATGCGGCGGGACCAGAGAAAAATCACTCAGGG
TCAATGCCAGCGCTTCGTTAATACAGATGTAGGTGTTCCACAGGGTAGCCAGCAGCATCCTGCGATGCAG
ATCCGGAACATAATGGTGCAGGGCGCTGACTTCCGCGTTTCCAGACTTTACGAAACACGGAAACCGAAGA
CCATTCATGTTGTTGCTCAGGTCGCAGACGTTTTGCAGCAGCAGTCGCTTCACGTTCGCTCGCGTATCGG
TGATTCATTCTGCTAACCAGTAAGGCAACCCCGCCAGCCTAGCCGGGTCCTCAACGACAGGAGCACGATC
ATGCGCACCCGTGGCCAGGACCCAACGCTGCCCGAGATGCGCCGCGTGCGGCTGCTGGAGATGGCGGACG
CGATGGATATGTTCTGCCAAGGGTTGGTTTGCGCATTCACAGTTCTCCGCAAGAATTGATTGGCTCCAAT
TCTTGGAGTGGTGAATCCGTTAGCGAGGTGCCGCCGGCTTCCATTCAGGTCGAGGTGGCCCGGCTCCATG
CACCGCGACGCAACGCGGGGAGGCAGACAAGGTATAGGGCGGCGCCTACAATCCATGCCAACCCGTTCCA
TGTGCTCGCCGAGGCGGCATAAATCGCCGTGACGATCAGCGGTCCAATGATCGAAGTTAGGCTGGTAAGA
GCCGCGAGCGATCCTTGAAGCTGTCCCTGATGGTCGTCATCTACCTGCCTGGACAGCATGGCCTGCAACG
CGGGCATCCCGATGCCGCCGGAAGCGAGAAGAATCATAATGGGGAAGGCCATCCAGCCTCGCGTCGCGAA
CGCCAGCAAGACGTAGCCCAGCGCGTCGGCCGCCATGCCGGCGATAATGGCCTGCTTCTCGCCGAAACGT
TTGGTGGCGGGACCAGTGACGAAGGCTTGAGCGAGGGCGTGCAAGATTCCGAATACCGCAAGCGACAGGC
CGATCATCGTCGCGCTCCAGCGAAAGCGGTCCTCGCCGAAAATGACCCAGAGCGCTGCCGGCACCTGTCC
TACGAGTTGCATGATAAAGAAGACAGTCATAAGTGCGGCGACGATAGTCATGCCCCGCGCCCACCGGAAG
GAGCTGACTGGGTTGAAGGCTCTCAAGGGCATCGGTCGACGCTCTCCCTTATGCGACTCCTGCATTAGGA
AGCAGCCCAGTAGTAGGTTGAGGCCGTTGAGCACCGCCGCCGCAAGGAATGGTGCATGCAAGGAGATGGC
GCCCAACAGTCCCCCGGCCACGGGGCCTGCCACCATACCCACGCCGAAACAAGCGCTCATGAGCCCGAAG
TGGCGAGCCCGATCTTCCCCATCGGTGATGTCGGCGATATAGGCGCCAGCAACCGCACCTGTGGCGCCGG
TGATGCCGGCCACGATGCGTCCGGCGTAGAGGATCGAGATCTCGATCCCGCGAAATTAATACGACTCACT
ATAGGGACACCACAACGGTTTCCCTCTAGAAATAATTTTGTTTAACTTTAAGAAGGAGATATACCATGTC
CCACCATCATCATCATCATGCGCCAAAAAAGGTTGAAACCGGTCACACCCTATCCGGCGGATCTGCAGCT
GCAACGCAAGTGGATCGTAAATCTCATGCTGCAGCTAACGAGCCGGGCACTTGCCGAGCAGCAGCTGCTA
CCGAGTACGTAGGTACTGAGCAATTCACCTCTTTTTGCAATACCAGCCCCAAGCCAAATGCGACGAAGGT
CAATGTGACCACAACGGCTCGTGGTCGCCCTGCTGCAGCTACGGAAGTTTCACGGACCGAGAAGGCAGCA
GCTAACGAATCCGGTGTCTGCCGTAACGCTGCTGCAACCGAATACATGAGTAATGAAGCTCACTTTTCTC
TATGTGGAACAGCCGCAAAGCCTTCACAAGCGGATAAAGTCATGTTCGGCGCCACAGCACGAACGCATCA
AGTGGCAGCTGCTAGTGATGAATTCAGGCCCTCTTCTGCTGCAGCAAACGAATCGGGTGCAAAACGCACA
ATTACCGGCTCGCAGTACGCAGACGAAGGTCTTGCGCGACTCACGATCAACGGAGCACCTGCAAAAGTAG
CCAGAACCCACACCTTTGCGGGCTCTGACGCAGCTGCAACGGAAATCGGTCGCTCTACTCGCGCAGCAGC
TGATGAAAGCGGTTCGTGTCGTTCAATCTCAGGCACCGAGTATCTCAGTAACGAGCAATTCCAATCCTTT
TGTGACACAAAACCTCAACGCAGCCCGTTCAAGGTTGGCCAAGATCGCACGAACAAGGGTCAGTCTGCAG
CTGCAAACTTGGTTGATCGTTCCGAACTGGCTGCAGCTAACGAACCAGGTTCATGCTCTCGGGCTGCTGC
ATCTCAGTATGGCCAAAGCAAAATCTGCGGTGGTGGCGTGGGAAAAGTGCGCTCAATGCGCACCCTTCGC
GGCACCTCAGTATCTGGCCAACAGCTAGATCATGCACCTAAGATGTCCGGTGACGAGCGCGGCGGGTGCA
TGCCCGTCACCGGTAATGAGTACTACGGTCGTGAACATTTCGAACCGTTTTGTACGAGCACCCCAGAGCC
CGAAGCTCAATGGAGTCATCCACAGTTCGAAAAGTAAAGCGGTTAAGATCCGGCTGCTAACAAAGCCCGA
AAGGAAGCTGAGTTGGCTGCTGCCACCGCTGAGCAATAACTAGCATAACCCCTTGGGGCCTCTAAACGGG
TCTTGAGGGGTTTTTTGCTGAAAGGAGGAACTATATCCGGATATCCACAGGACGGGTGTGGTCGCCATGA
TCGCGTAGTCGATAGTGGCTCCAAGTAGCGAAGCGAGCAGGACTGGGCGGCGGCCAAAGCGGTCGGACAG
TGCTCCGAGAACGGGTGCGCATAGAAATTGCATCAACGCATATAGCGCTAGCAGCACGCCATAGTGACTG
GCGATGCTGTCGGAATGGACGATATCCCGCAAGAGGCCCGGCAGTACCGGCATAACCAAGCCTATGCCTA
CAGCATCCAGGGTGACGGTGCCGAGGATGACGATGAGCGCATTGTTAGATTTCATACACGGTGCCTGACT
GCGTTAGCAATTTAACTGTGATAAACTACCGCATTAAAGCTTATCGATGATAAGCTGTCAAACATGAGAA
TTCTTGAAGACGAAAGGGCCTCGTGATACGCCTATTTTTATAGGTTAATGTCATGATAATAATGGTTTCT
TAGACGTCAGGTGGCACTTTTCGGGGAAATGTGCGCGGAACCCCTATTTGTTTATTTTTCTAAATACATT
CAAATATGTATCCGCTCATGAGACAATAACCCTGATAAATGCTTCAATAATATTGAAAAAGGAAGAGTAT
GAGTATTCAACATTTCCGTGTCGCCCTTATTCCCTTTTTTGCGGCATTTTGCCTTCCTGTTTTTGCTCAC
CCAGAAACGCTGGTGAAAGTAAAAGATGCTGAAGATCAGTTGGGTGCACGAGTGGGTTACATCGAACTGG
ATCTCAACAGCGGTAAGATCCTTGAGAGTTTTCGCCCCGAAGAACGTTTTCCAATGATGAGCACTTTTAA
AGTTCTGCTATGTGGCGCGGTATTATCCCGTGTTGACGCCGGGCAAGAGCAACTCGGTCGCCGCATACAC
TATTCTCAGAATGACTTGGTTGAGTACTCACCAGTCACAGAAAAGCATCTTACGGATGGCATGACAGTAA
GAGAATTATGCAGTGCTGCCATAACCATGAGTGATAACACTGCGGCCAACTTACTTCTGACAACGATCGG
AGGACCGAAGGAGCTAACCGCTTTTTTGCACAACATGGGGGATCATGTAACTCGCCTTGATCGTTGGGAA
CCGGAGCTGAATGAAGCCATACCAAACGACGAGCGTGACACCACGATGCCTGCAGCAATGGCAACAACGT
TGCGCAAACTATTAACTGGCGAACTACTTACTCTAGCTTCCCGGCAACAATTAATAGACTGGATGGAGGC
GGATAAAGTTGCAGGACCACTTCTGCGCTCGGCCCTTCCGGCTGGCTGGTTTATTGCTGATAAATCTGGA
GCCGGTGAGCGTGGCTCTCGCGGTATCATTGCAGCACTGGGGCCAGATGGTAAGCCCTCCCGTATCGTAG
TTATCTACACGACGGGGAGTCAGGCAACTATGGATGAACGAAATAGACAGATCGCTGAGATAGGTGCCTC
ACTGATTAAGCATTGGTAACTGTCAGACCAAGTTTACTCATATATACTTTAGATTGATTTAAAACTTCAT
TTTTAATTTAAAAGGATCTAGGTGAAGATCCTTTTTGATAATCTCATGACCAAAATCCCTTAACGTGAGT
TTTCGTTCCACTGAGCGTCAGACCCCGTAGAAAAGATCAAAGGATCTTCTTGAGATCCTTTTTTTCTGCG
CGTAATCTGCTGCTTGCAAACAAAAAAACCACCGCTACCAGCGGTGGTTTGTTTGCCGGATCAAGAGCTA
CCAACTCTTTTTCCGAAGGTAACTGGCTTCAGCAGAGCGCAGATACCAAATACTGTCCTTCTAGTGTAGC
CGTAGTTAGGCCACCACTTCAAGAACTCTGTAGCACCGCCTACATACCTCGCTCTGCTAATCCTGTTACC
AGTGGCTGCTGCCAGTGGCGATAAGTCGTGTCTTACCGGGTTGGACTCAAGACGATAGTTACCGGATAAG
GCGCAGCGGTCGGGCTGAACGGGGGGTTCGTGCACACAGCCCAGCTTGGAGCGAACGACCTACACCGAAC
TGAGATACCTACAGCGTGAGCTATGAGAAAGCGCCACGCTTCCCGAAGGGAGAAAGGCGGACAGGTATCC
GGTAAGCGGCAGGGTCGGAACAGGAGAGCGCACGAGGGAGCTTCCAGGGGGAAACGCCTGGTATCTTTAT
AGTCCTGTCGGGTTTCGCCACCTCTGACTTGAGCGTCGATTTTTGTGATGCTCGTCAGGGGGGCGGAGCC
TATGGAAAAACGCCAGCAACGCGGCCTTTT
Features (pLannotate 1.2.2; 15 found; start..end, strand, type, name):
     26..159     +  rep_origin     RSF ori (fragment): Plasmids containing the RSF 1030 origin of replication can be propagated in E. coli cells that contain additional plasmids with compatible origins.
    164..303     -  misc_feature   bom: basis of mobility region from pBR322
    405..596     -  CDS            rop: Rop protein, which maintains plasmids at low copy number; rop
    613..993     +  CDS            YPB1_ECOLX: Protein predicted: Swiss-Prot protein existence level 4. From Escherichia coli.
   1235..2135    -  CDS            TcR (fragment): tetracycline efflux protein; tet; confers resistance to tetracycline
   2157..2175    +  promoter       T7 promoter: promoter for bacteriophage T7 RNA polymerase
   2207..2229    +  RBS            RBS: efficient ribosome binding site from bacteriophage T7 gene 10 (Olins and Rangwala, 1989)
   2260..3300    +  CDS            csoS2 (fragment): CSOS2_HALNC - Experimental evidence at protein level: Swiss-Prot protein existence level 1. Unlike beta-carboxysomes, alpha-carboxysomes (Cb) can form without cargo protein. CsoS2 is essential for Cb formation and is also capable of targeting foreign proteins to the Cb. The Cb shell assembles with the aid of CsoS2; CsoS1A, CsoS1B and CsoS1C form the majority of the shell while CsoS4A and CsoS4B form vertices. CsoS1D forms pseudohexamers that probably control metabolite flux into and out of the shell. From Halothiobacillus neapolitanus (strain ATCC 23641 / c2) (Thiobacillus neapolitanus).
   3343..3392    +  CDS            SET1 (fragment): solubility-enhancement tag derived from T7 phage gene 10B
   3400..3447    +  terminator     T7 terminator: transcription terminator for bacteriophage T7 RNA polymerase
   3473..3765    -  CDS            TcR (fragment): tetracycline efflux protein; tet; confers resistance to tetracycline
   3813..3841    -  promoter       tet promoter: E. coli promoter for tetracycline efflux protein gene
   3954..4058    +  promoter       AmpR promoter: bla
   4059..4916    +  CDS            bla: BLAT_ECOLX - Experimental evidence at protein level: Swiss-Prot protein existence level 1. TEM-type are the most prevalent beta-lactamases in enterobacteria; they hydrolyze the beta-lactam bond in susceptible beta-lactam antibiotics, thus conferring resistance to penicillins and cephalosporins. TEM-3 and TEM-4 are capable of hydrolyzing cefotaxime and ceftazidime. TEM-5 is capable of hydrolyzing ceftazidime. TEM-6 is capable of hydrolyzing ceftazidime and aztreonam. TEM-8/CAZ-2, TEM- 16/CAZ-7 and TEM-24/CAZ-6 are markedly active against ceftazidime. IRT- 4 shows resistance to beta-lactamase in
   5090..5678    +  rep_origin     ori: high-copy-number ColE1/pMB1/pBR322/pUC origin of replication
