[The description below was written by a language model from this plasmid's Addgene catalogue record and pLannotate feature annotations shown in this document.]
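Description:
pJB65 is a bacterial expression plasmid built on the pET14b backbone for producing a mutant fragment of the carboxysome scaffold protein CsoS2 from Halothiobacillus neapolitanus in E. coli for purification. It replicates from a ColE1/pMB1-type origin and is selected with ampicillin through the TEM beta-lactamase gene (bla) and its own promoter. The catalogue lists it as high copy, although the annotated sequence also carries the pBR322-derived rop gene and bom region, elements normally associated with copy-number restraint and mobilisation. Two tetracycline-resistance fragments and the tet promoter flank the expression cassette. These are remnants of the pBR322 tet gene interrupted by the cloning region and are not expected to be functional. The short "RSF ori" hit is only a fragment and probably reflects sequence similarity next to the main origin.

The payload is driven by a T7 promoter with the phage T7 gene 10 ribosome binding site and ends at a T7 terminator, so expression requires a host that supplies T7 RNA polymerase. The 1,092 bp insert, assembled by Gibson cloning, encodes only the middle region of CsoS2 (repeats MR1–6). The N-terminal and C-terminal domains are deleted, and the recurring VTG/VSG tripeptide motifs across the repeats are replaced by AAA. An N-terminal 6xHis tag and a C-terminal Strep tag allow affinity purification, potentially in tandem to enrich for full-length product. The tags themselves are not separately annotated in the feature table, and the small "SET1" fragment downstream of the coding region is likely backbone sequence preceding the terminator. CsoS2 is an intrinsically disordered protein essential for α-carboxysome shell assembly, so this construct evidently serves to test how the conserved repeat motifs contribute to that assembly.
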