Addgene plasmid #226319: pJB65
Purpose: E. coli protein expression for protein purification
Depositing lab: David Savage. Depositing organization: University of California, Berkeley. Publication: Conserved and repetitive motifs in an intrinsically disordered protein drive ⍺-carboxysome assembly. Turnsek JB, Oltrogge LM, Savage DF. J Biol Chem. 2024 Jul 4;300(8):107532. doi: 10.1016/j.jbc.2024.107532. PubMed 38971311.
Backbone
  Vector backbone: pET14b
  Vector type: Bacterial Expression
Growth in bacteria
  Bacterial resistance: Ampicillin, 100 μg/mL
  Growth temperature: 37°C
  Growth strain: DH5alpha
  Copy number: High Copy
Gene/Insert
  Gene/Insert name: 6xHis- (VTG to AAA MR1-6)-strep
  Species: H. neapolitanus
  Insert size (bp): 1092
  Mutation: N-terminal domain deleted, C-terminal domain deleted, VTG24-26AAA, VTG35-37AAA, VSG46-48AAA, VSG83-85AAA, VTG94-96AAA, VTG105-107AAA, VSG144-146AAA, VTG155-157AAA, VTG199-201AAA, VTG210-2AAA, VTG258-260AAA, VTG269-271AAA, VTG280-282AAA
  Promoter: T7
  Tag / fusion protein: 6xHis (N terminal on insert); Strep (C terminal on insert)
  Cloning method: Gibson Cloning
Terms and licenses: Academic/Nonprofit Terms; Industry Terms: Not Available to Industry
How to cite: pJB65 was a gift from David Savage (Addgene plasmid # 226319 ; http://n2t.net/addgene:226319 ; RRID:Addgene_226319)
